>Addgene plasmid #214358 | pCMV-SpCas9-P2A-puro | addgene full sequence | sequence record 424422 | Addgene NGS Result
ATATGCCAAGTACGCCCCCTATTGACGTCAATGACGGTAAATGGCCCGCCTGGCATTATGCCCAGTACAT
GACCTTATGGGACTTTCCTACTTGGCAGTACATCTACGTATTAGTCATCGCTATTACCATGGTGATGCGG
TTTTGGCAGTACATCAATGGGCGTGGATAGCGGTTTGACTCACGGGGATTTCCAAGTCTCCACCCCATTG
ACGTCAATGGGAGTTTGTTTTGGCACCAAAATCAACGGGACTTTCCAAAATGTCGTAACAACTCCGCCCC
ATTGACGCAAATGGGCGGTAGGCGTGTACGGTGGGAGGTCTATATAAGCAGAGCTGGTTTAGTGAACCGT
CAGATCCGCTAGAGATCCGCGGCCGCTAATACGACTCACTATAGGGAGAGCCGCCACCATGAAACGGACA
GCCGACGGAAGCGAGTTCGAGTCACCAAAGAAGAAGCGGAAAGTCGACAAGAAGTACAGCATCGGCCTGG
ACATCGGCACCAACTCTGTGGGCTGGGCCGTGATCACCGACGAGTACAAGGTGCCCAGCAAGAAATTCAA
GGTGCTGGGCAACACCGACCGGCACAGCATCAAGAAGAACCTGATCGGAGCCCTGCTGTTCGACAGCGGC
GAAACAGCCGAGGCCACCCGGCTGAAGAGAACCGCCAGAAGAAGATACACCAGACGGAAGAACCGGATCT
GCTATCTGCAAGAGATCTTCAGCAACGAGATGGCCAAGGTGGACGACAGCTTCTTCCACAGACTGGAAGA
GTCCTTCCTGGTGGAAGAGGATAAGAAGCACGAGCGGCACCCCATCTTCGGCAACATCGTGGACGAGGTG
GCCTACCACGAGAAGTACCCCACCATCTACCACCTGAGAAAGAAACTGGTGGACAGCACCGACAAGGCCG
ACCTGCGGCTGATCTATCTGGCCCTGGCCCACATGATCAAGTTCCGGGGCCACTTCCTGATCGAGGGCGA
CCTGAACCCCGACAACAGCGACGTGGACAAGCTGTTCATCCAGCTGGTGCAGACCTACAACCAGCTGTTC
GAGGAAAACCCCATCAACGCCAGCGGCGTGGACGCCAAGGCCATCCTGTCTGCCAGACTGAGCAAGAGCA
GACGGCTGGAAAATCTGATCGCCCAGCTGCCCGGCGAGAAGAAGAATGGCCTGTTCGGAAACCTGATTGC
CCTGAGCCTGGGCCTGACCCCCAACTTCAAGAGCAACTTCGACCTGGCCGAGGATGCCAAACTGCAGCTG
AGCAAGGACACCTACGACGACGACCTGGACAACCTGCTGGCCCAGATCGGCGACCAGTACGCCGACCTGT
TTCTGGCCGCCAAGAACCTGTCCGACGCCATCCTGCTGAGCGACATCCTGAGAGTGAACACCGAGATCAC
CAAGGCCCCCCTGAGCGCCTCTATGATCAAGAGATACGACGAGCACCACCAGGACCTGACCCTGCTGAAA
GCTCTCGTGCGGCAGCAGCTGCCTGAGAAGTACAAAGAGATTTTCTTCGACCAGAGCAAGAACGGCTACG
CCGGCTACATTGACGGCGGAGCCAGCCAGGAAGAGTTCTACAAGTTCATCAAGCCCATCCTGGAAAAGAT
GGACGGCACCGAGGAACTGCTCGTGAAGCTGAACAGAGAGGACCTGCTGCGGAAGCAGCGGACCTTCGAC
AACGGCAGCATCCCCCACCAGATCCACCTGGGAGAGCTGCACGCCATTCTGCGGCGGCAGGAAGATTTTT
ACCCATTCCTGAAGGACAACCGGGAAAAGATCGAGAAGATCCTGACCTTCCGCATCCCCTACTACGTGGG
CCCTCTGGCCAGGGGAAACAGCAGATTCGCCTGGATGACCAGAAAGAGCGAGGAAACCATCACCCCCTGG
AACTTCGAGGAAGTGGTGGACAAGGGCGCTTCCGCCCAGAGCTTCATCGAGCGGATGACCAACTTCGATA
AGAACCTGCCCAACGAGAAGGTGCTGCCCAAGCACAGCCTGCTGTACGAGTACTTCACCGTGTATAACGA
GCTGACCAAAGTGAAATACGTGACCGAGGGAATGAGAAAGCCCGCCTTCCTGAGCGGCGAGCAGAAAAAG
GCCATCGTGGACCTGCTGTTCAAGACCAACCGGAAAGTGACCGTGAAGCAGCTGAAAGAGGACTACTTCA
AGAAAATCGAGTGCTTCGACTCCGTGGAAATCTCCGGCGTGGAAGATCGGTTCAACGCCTCCCTGGGCAC
ATACCACGATCTGCTGAAAATTATCAAGGACAAGGACTTCCTGGACAATGAGGAAAACGAGGACATTCTG
GAAGATATCGTGCTGACCCTGACACTGTTTGAGGACAGAGAGATGATCGAGGAACGGCTGAAAACCTATG
CCCACCTGTTCGACGACAAAGTGATGAAGCAGCTGAAGCGGCGGAGATACACCGGCTGGGGCAGGCTGAG
CCGGAAGCTGATCAACGGCATCCGGGACAAGCAGTCCGGCAAGACAATCCTGGATTTCCTGAAGTCCGAC
GGCTTCGCCAACAGAAACTTCATGCAGCTGATCCACGACGACAGCCTGACCTTTAAAGAGGACATCCAGA
AAGCCCAGGTGTCCGGCCAGGGCGATAGCCTGCACGAGCACATTGCCAATCTGGCCGGCAGCCCCGCCAT
TAAGAAGGGCATCCTGCAGACAGTGAAGGTGGTGGACGAGCTCGTGAAAGTGATGGGCCGGCACAAGCCC
GAGAACATCGTGATCGAAATGGCCAGAGAGAACCAGACCACCCAGAAGGGACAGAAGAACAGCCGCGAGA
GAATGAAGCGGATCGAAGAGGGCATCAAAGAGCTGGGCAGCCAGATCCTGAAAGAACACCCCGTGGAAAA
CACCCAGCTGCAGAACGAGAAGCTGTACCTGTACTACCTGCAGAATGGGCGGGATATGTACGTGGACCAG
GAACTGGACATCAACCGGCTGTCCGACTACGATGTGGACCATATCGTGCCTCAGAGCTTTCTGAAGGACG
ACTCCATCGACAACAAGGTGCTGACCAGAAGCGACAAGAACCGGGGCAAGAGCGACAACGTGCCCTCCGA
AGAGGTCGTGAAGAAGATGAAGAACTACTGGCGGCAGCTGCTGAACGCCAAGCTGATTACCCAGAGAAAG
TTCGACAATCTGACCAAGGCCGAGAGAGGCGGCCTGAGCGAACTGGATAAGGCCGGCTTCATCAAGAGAC
AGCTGGTGGAAACCCGGCAGATCACAAAGCACGTGGCACAGATCCTGGACTCCCGGATGAACACTAAGTA
CGACGAGAATGACAAGCTGATCCGGGAAGTGAAAGTGATCACCCTGAAGTCCAAGCTGGTGTCCGATTTC
CGGAAGGATTTCCAGTTTTACAAAGTGCGCGAGATCAACAACTACCACCACGCCCACGACGCCTACCTGA
ACGCCGTCGTGGGAACCGCCCTGATCAAAAAGTACCCTAAGCTGGAAAGCGAGTTCGTGTACGGCGACTA
CAAGGTGTACGACGTGCGGAAGATGATCGCCAAGAGCGAGCAGGAAATCGGCAAGGCTACCGCCAAGTAC
TTCTTCTACAGCAACATCATGAACTTTTTCAAGACCGAGATTACCCTGGCCAACGGCGAGATCCGGAAGC
GGCCTCTGATCGAGACAAACGGCGAAACCGGGGAGATCGTGTGGGATAAGGGCCGGGATTTTGCCACCGT
GCGGAAAGTGCTGAGCATGCCCCAAGTGAATATCGTGAAAAAGACCGAGGTGCAGACAGGCGGCTTCAGC
AAAGAGTCTATCCTGCCCAAGAGGAACAGCGATAAGCTGATCGCCAGAAAGAAGGACTGGGACCCTAAGA
AGTACGGCGGCTTCGACAGCCCCACCGTGGCCTATTCTGTGCTGGTGGTGGCCAAAGTGGAAAAGGGCAA
GTCCAAGAAACTGAAGAGTGTGAAAGAGCTGCTGGGGATCACCATCATGGAAAGAAGCAGCTTCGAGAAG
AATCCCATCGACTTTCTGGAAGCCAAGGGCTACAAAGAAGTGAAAAAGGACCTGATCATCAAGCTGCCTA
AGTACTCCCTGTTCGAGCTGGAAAACGGCCGGAAGAGAATGCTGGCCTCTGCCGGCGAACTGCAGAAGGG
AAACGAACTGGCCCTGCCCTCCAAATATGTGAACTTCCTGTACCTGGCCAGCCACTATGAGAAGCTGAAG
GGCTCCCCCGAGGATAATGAGCAGAAACAGCTGTTTGTGGAACAGCACAAGCACTACCTGGACGAGATCA
TCGAGCAGATCAGCGAGTTCTCCAAGAGAGTGATCCTGGCCGACGCTAATCTGGACAAAGTGCTGTCCGC
CTACAACAAGCACCGGGATAAGCCCATCAGAGAGCAGGCCGAGAATATCATCCACCTGTTTACCCTGACC
AATCTGGGAGCCCCTGCCGCCTTCAAGTACTTTGACACCACCATCGACCGGAAGAGGTACACCAGCACCA
AAGAGGTGCTGGACGCCACCCTGATCCACCAGAGCATCACCGGCCTGTACGAGACACGGATCGACCTGTC
TCAGCTGGGAGGCGACTCTGGCGGCTCAAAAAGAACCGCCGACGGCAGCGAATTCGAGCCCAAGAAGAAG
AGGAAAGTCGGAAGCGGAGCTACTAACTTCAGCCTGCTGAAGCAGGCTGGAGACGTGGAGGAGAACCCTG
GACCTATGACCGAGTACAAGCCCACGGTGCGCCTCGCCACCCGCGACGACGTCCCCAGGGCCGTACGCAC
CCTCGCCGCCGCGTTCGCCGACTACCCCGCCACGCGCCACACCGTCGATCCGGACCGCCACATCGAGCGG
GTCACCGAGCTGCAAGAACTCTTCCTCACGCGCGTCGGGCTCGACATCGGCAAGGTGTGGGTCGCGGACG
ACGGCGCCGCGGTGGCGGTCTGGACCACGCCGGAGAGCGTCGAAGCGGGGGCGGTGTTCGCCGAGATCGG
CCCGCGCATGGCCGAGTTGAGCGGTTCCCGGCTGGCCGCGCAGCAACAGATGGAAGGCCTCCTGGCGCCG
CACCGGCCCAAGGAGCCCGCGTGGTTCCTGGCCACCGTCGGAGTCTCGCCCGACCACCAGGGCAAGGGTC
TGGGCAGCGCCGTCGTGCTCCCCGGAGTGGAGGCGGCCGAGCGCGCCGGGGTGCCCGCCTTCCTGGAGAC
CTCCGCGCCCCGCAACCTCCCCTTCTACGAGCGGCTCGGCTTCACCGTCACCGCCGACGTCGAGGTGCCC
GAAGGACCGCGCACCTGGTGCATGACCCGCAAGCCCGGTGCCTCTGGTGGTTCTCCCAAGAAGAAAAGGA
AAGTCTAACCGGTCATCATCACCATCACCATTGAGTTTAAACCCGCTGATCAGCCTCGACTGTGCCTTCT
AGTTGCCAGCCATCTGTTGTTTGCCCCTCCCCCGTGCCTTCCTTGACCCTGGAAGGTGCCACTCCCACTG
TCCTTTCCTAATAAAATGAGGAAATTGCATCGCATTGTCTGAGTAGGTGTCATTCTATTCTGGGGGGTGG
GGTGGGGCAGGACAGCAAGGGGGAGGATTGGGAAGACAATAGCAGGCATGCTGGGGATGCGGTGGGCTCT
ATGGCTTCTGAGGCGGAAAGAACCAGCTGGGGCTCGATACCGTCGACCTCTAGCTAGAGCTTGGCGTAAT
CATGGTCATAGCTGTTTCCTGTGTGAAATTGTTATCCGCTCACAATTCCACACAACATACGAGCCGGAAG
CATAAAGTGTAAAGCCTAGGATGCCTAATGAGTGAGCTAACTCACATTAATTGCGTTGCGCTCACTGCCC
GCTTTCCAGTCGGGAAACCTGTCGTGCCAGCTGCATTAATGAATCGGCCAACGCGCGGGAAGAGGCGGTT
TGCGTATTGGGCCGCTTCCTCGCTCACTGACTCGCTGCGCTCGGTCGTTCGGCTGCGGCGAGCGGTATCA
GCTCACTCAAAGGCGGTAATACGGTTATCCACAGAATCAGGGGATAACGCAGGAAAGAACATGTGAGCAA
AAGGCCAGCAAAAGGCCAGGAACCGTAAAAAGGCCGCGTTGCTGGCGTTTTTCCATAGGCTCCGCCCCCC
TGACGAGCATCACAAAAATCGACGCTCAAGTCAGAGGTGGCGAAACCCGACAGGACTATAAAGATACCAG
GCGTTTCCCCCTGGAAGCTCCCTCGTGCGCTCTCCTGTTCCGACCCTGCCGCTTACCGGATACCTGTCCG
CCTTTCTCCCTTCGGGAAGCGTGGCGCTTTCTCATAGCTCACGCTGTAGGTATCTCAGTTCGGTGTAGGT
CGTTCGCTCCAAGCTGGGCTGTGTGCACGAACCCCCCGTTCAGCCCGACCGCTGCGCCTTATCCGGTAAC
TATCGTCTTGAGTCCAACCCGGTAAGACACGACTTATCGCCACTGGCAGCAGCCACTGGTAACAGGATTA
GCAGAGCGAGGTATGTAGGCGGTGCTACAGAGTTCTTGAAGTGGTGGCCTAACTACGGCTACACTAGAAG
AACAGTATTTGGTATCTGCGCTCTGCTGAAGCCAGTTACCTTCGGAAAAAGAGTTGGTAGCTCTTGATCC
GGCAAACAAACCACCGCTGGTAGCGGTGGTTTTTTTGTTTGCAAGCAGCAGATTACGCGCAGAAAAAAAG
GATCTCAAGAAGATCCTTTGATCTTTTCTACGGGGTCTGACACTCAGTGGAACGAAAACTCACGTTAAGG
GATTTTGGTCATGAGATTATCAAAAAGGATCTTCACCTAGATCCTTTTAAATTAAAAATGAAGTTTTAAA
TCAATCTAAAGTATATATGAGTAAACTTGGTCTGACAGTTACCAATGCTTAATCAGTGAGGCACCTATCT
CAGCGATCTGTCTATTTCGTTCATCCATAGTTGCCTGACTCCCCGTCGTGTAGATAACTACGATACGGGA
GGGCTTACCATCTGGCCCCAGTGCTGCAATGATACCGCGAGACCCACGCTCACCGGCTCCAGATTTATCA
GCAATAAACCAGCCAGCCGGAAGGGCCGAGCGCAGAAGTGGTCCTGCAACTTTATCCGCCTCCATCCAGT
CTATTAATTGTTGCCGGGAAGCTAGAGTAAGTAGTTCGCCAGTTAATAGTTTGCGCAACGTTGTTGCCAT
TGCTACAGGCATCGTGGTGTCACGCTCGTCGTTTGGTATGGCTTCATTCAGCTCCGGTTCCCAACGATCA
AGGCGAGTTACATGATCCCCCATGTTGTGCAAAAAAGCGGTTAGCTCCTTCGGTCCTCCGATCGTTGTCA
GAAGTAAGTTGGCCGCAGTGTTATCACTCATGGTTATGGCAGCACTGCATAATTCTCTTACTGTCATGCC
ATCCGTAAGATGCTTTTCTGTGACTGGTGAGTACTCAACCAAGTCATTCTGAGAATAGTGTATGCGGCGA
CCGAGTTGCTCTTGCCCGGCGTCAATACGGGATAATACCGCGCCACATAGCAGAACTTTAAAAGTGCTCA
TCATTGGAAAACGTTCTTCGGGGCGAAAACTCTCAAGGATCTTACCGCTGTTGAGATCCAGTTCGATGTA
ACCCACTCGTGCACCCAACTGATCTTCAGCATCTTTTACTTTCACCAGCGTTTCTGGGTGAGCAAAAACA
GGAAGGCAAAATGCCGCAAAAAAGGGAATAAGGGCGACACGGAAATGTTGAATACTCATACTCTTCCTTT
TTCAATATTATTGAAGCATTTATCAGGGTTATTGTCTCATGAGCGGATACATATTTGAATGTATTTAGAA
AAATAAACAAATAGGGGTTCCGCGCACATTTCCCCGAAAAGTGCCACCTGACGTCGACGGATCGGGAGAT
CGATCTCCCGATCCCCTAGGGTCGACTCTCAGTACAATCTGCTCTGATGCCGCATAGTTAAGCCAGTATC
TGCTCCCTGCTTGTGTGTTGGAGGTCGCTGAGTAGTGCGCGAGCAAAATTTAAGCTACAACAAGGCAAGG
CTTGACCGACAATTGCATGAAGAATCTGCTTAGGGTTAGGCGTTTTGCGCTGCTTCGCGATGTACGGGCC
AGATATACGCGTTGACATTGATTATTGACTAGTTATTAATAGTAATCAATTACGGGGTCATTAGTTCATA
GCCCATATATGGAGTTCCGCGTTACATAACTTACGGTAAATGGCCCGCCTGGCTGACCGCCCAACGACCC
CCGCCCATTGACGTCAATAATGACGTATGTTCCCATAGTAACGCCAATAGGGACTTTCCATTGACGTCAA
TGGGTGGAGTATTTACGGTAAACTGCCCACTTGGCAGTACATCAAGTGTATC
Features (pLannotate 1.2.2; 17 found; start..end, strand, type, name):
    132..335     +  promoter       CMV promoter: human cytomegalovirus (CMV) immediate early promoter
    377..395     +  promoter       T7 promoter: promoter for bacteriophage T7 RNA polymerase
    466..2067    +  CDS            Cas9(N): N-terminal portion of Streptococcus pyogenes Cas9 (Zetsche et al., 2015)
   2068..4566    +  CDS            Cas9(C): C-terminal portion of Streptococcus pyogenes Cas9 (Zetsche et al., 2015)
   4696..5293    +  CDS            PuroR (fragment): puromycin N-acetyltransferase; pac from Streptomyces; confers resistance to puromycin
   5380..5604    +  polyA_signal   bGH poly(A) signal: bovine growth hormone polyadenylation signal
   5608..5629    +  promoter       SV40 promoter (fragment): SV40 enhancer and early promoter
   5634..5650    +  misc_feature   MCS (fragment): pBluescript multiple cloning site
   5699..5715    -  protein_bind   lac operator: The lac repressor binds to the lac operator to inhibit transcription in E. coli. This inhibition can be relieved by adding lactose or isopropyl-β-D-thiogalactopyranoside (IPTG). lac repressor encoded by lacI
   5723..5753    -  promoter       lac promoter: promoter for the E. coli lac operon
   5768..5789    -  protein_bind   CAP binding site: CAP binding activates transcription in the presence of cAMP. E. coli catabolite activator protein
   5802..5892    -  CDS            lacI (fragment): lac repressor; lacI; The lac repressor binds to the lac operator to inhibit transcription in E. coli. This inhibition can be relieved by adding lactose or isopropyl-β-D-thiogalactopyranoside (IPTG).
   6070..6658    -  rep_origin     ori: high-copy-number ColE1/pMB1/pBR322/pUC origin of replication
   6829..7689    -  CDS            AmpR: β-lactamase; bla; confers resistance to ampicillin, carbenicillin, and related antibiotics
   7690..7794    -  promoter       AmpR promoter: bla
   7865..7909    -  misc_feature   bom (fragment): basis of mobility region from pBR322
   8064..131     +  enhancer       CMV enhancer (across the origin): human cytomegalovirus immediate early enhancer
