[The description below was written by a language model from this plasmid's Addgene catalogue record and pLannotate feature annotations shown in this document.]
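Description:
pCMV-SpCas9-P2A-puro is a mammalian expression plasmid of about 8.3 kb that produces Streptococcus pyogenes Cas9 together with a puromycin resistance marker from a single transcript. It is maintained in E. coli through a high-copy ColE1/pUC-type origin and selected with ampicillin via the β-lactamase gene and its native promoter. The backbone also carries short remnants of common cloning vectors (lac promoter, operator and CAP site, fragments of lacI, a pBluescript MCS, an SV40 promoter and the pBR322 bom region). These appear to be vestigial rather than functional parts of the design.

The expression cassette is driven by the human cytomegalovirus immediate-early enhancer and promoter, with the enhancer annotation spanning the numbering origin of the circular sequence. A T7 promoter sits just downstream, which could permit in vitro transcription. The Cas9 coding sequence is annotated as two contiguous segments, Cas9(N) and Cas9(C). Because they abut directly, they most likely represent one continuous full-length open reading frame rather than a split-Cas9 arrangement. Downstream lies the puromycin N-acetyltransferase gene, followed by a bovine growth hormone polyadenylation signal. The P2A peptide named in the plasmid title is not annotated in the feature table, but presumably occupies the gap between Cas9 and PuroR. There it would cause ribosomal skipping so that nuclease and resistance protein are made as separate polypeptides. No nuclear localisation signals, epitope tags or guide RNA cassette are annotated, so a guide would need to be supplied separately.

The construct allows puromycin enrichment of transfected mammalian cells expressing SpCas9. It was deposited with a study on evolved compact Cas9 variants, but the record does not state its specific role in that work.
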