Addgene plasmid #214358: pCMV-SpCas9-P2A-puro
Depositing lab: Yongming Wang. Publication: Phage-assisted evolution of compact Cas9 variants targeting a simple NNG PAM. Qi T, Wang Y, Yang Y, Gao S, Liu J, Huang Q, Tian Y, Tang J, Zheng WV, Wang Y. Nat Chem Biol. 2023 Dec 5. doi: 10.1038/s41589-023-01481-5. PubMed 38052959.
Backbone
  Vector backbone: CMV
  Vector type: Mammalian Expression
Growth in bacteria
  Bacterial resistance: Ampicillin, 100 μg/mL
  Growth temperature: 37°C
  Growth strain: DH5alpha
  Copy number: High Copy
Gene/Insert
  Gene/Insert name: SpCas9 and puromycin resistance genes
  Species: Synthetic
  Cloning method: Gibson Cloning
Terms and licenses: Academic/Nonprofit Terms; Industry Terms: Not Available to Industry
How to cite: pCMV-SpCas9-P2A-puro was a gift from Yongming Wang (Addgene plasmid # 214358 ; http://n2t.net/addgene:214358 ; RRID:Addgene_214358)
